Addgene plasmid #228672: pMB.006
Purpose: polH Promoter for Baculovirus expression with Nterminal tag
Depositing lab: Chen Davidovich. Depositing organization: Monash University. Publication: Modular cloning of multigene vectors for the baculovirus system and yeast. Lai Z, Flanigan SF, Boudes M, Davidovich C. J Mol Biol. 2025 Jan 13:168943. doi: 10.1016/j.jmb.2025.168943. PubMed 39814169.
Backbone
  Vector backbone: pYTK001
  Vector type: Insect Expression
Growth in bacteria
  Bacterial resistance: Chloramphenicol, 25 μg/mL
  Growth temperature: 37°C
  Growth strain: DH5alpha
  Copy number: High Copy
Gene/Insert
  Gene/Insert name: polH
  Species: Baculoviridae
  Mutation: WT
  Cloning method: Restriction Enzyme; 5′ cloning site Unknown (unknown if destroyed)
Terms and licenses: Academic/Nonprofit Terms; Industry Terms: Not Available to Industry
How to cite: pMB.006 was a gift from Chen Davidovich (Addgene plasmid # 228672 ; http://n2t.net/addgene:228672 ; RRID:Addgene_228672)
