[The description below was written by a language model from this plasmid's Addgene catalogue record and pLannotate feature annotations shown in this document.]
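Description:
pMB.006 is a small (about 1.8 kb) part plasmid that stores the baculovirus polyhedrin (polH) promoter as a reusable module for building insect-cell expression constructs. It is built on pYTK001, the entry vector of a yeast modular cloning toolkit, and the associated work concerns modular assembly of multigene vectors for the baculovirus system and yeast. Although it is catalogued as an insect expression vector, the annotated features show no coding sequence, tag, polyadenylation signal or transposition/recombination elements downstream of the promoter. It is therefore best understood as a source of a promoter part rather than a ready-to-use expression plasmid.

The feature table accounts for the whole plasmid with five elements. The payload is the wild-type polyhedrin promoter from Autographa californica nucleopolyhedrovirus, a very strong, very late viral promoter widely used to drive high-level recombinant protein production in infected insect cells. The rest is bacterial maintenance machinery: a high-copy ColE1/pUC-type origin of replication, and a chloramphenicol acetyltransferase gene with its native cat promoter, followed by a minimal lambda t0 terminator, which gives chloramphenicol selection in E. coli.

The stated purpose indicates that this version of the promoter part is intended for transcription units in which an N-terminal tag is placed between the promoter and the gene of interest. This presumably reflects the junction used when the part is joined to its neighbours during assembly. The record does not specify the flanking cloning sites or overhangs, and the tag itself is not carried on this plasmid.
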