Features (pLannotate 1.2.2; 5 found; start..end, strand, type, name):
     49..140     +  promoter       polyhedrin promoter: polh from Autographa californica; promoter for the baculovirus polyhedrin gene
    196..230     -  terminator     lambda t0 terminator: minimal transcription terminator from phage lambda (Scholtissek and Grosse, 1987)
    304..960     -  CDS            cat: CAT_ECOLX - Experimental evidence at protein level: Swiss-Prot protein existence level 1. This enzyme is an effector of chloramphenicol resistance in bacteria. From Escherichia coli. This protein is used as a marker in many commonly used cloning vectors, such as pACYC184.
    961..1058    -  promoter       cat promoter: promoter of the E. coli cat gene encoding chloramphenicol acetyltransferase
   1142..1730    +  rep_origin     ori: high-copy-number ColE1/pMB1/pBR322/pUC origin of replication
>Addgene plasmid #228672 | pMB.006 | addgene full sequence | sequence record 456216 | Addgene NGS Result
TCGGTCTCAAACGCTAGTGGTTGGCTACATACTCCGGAATATTAATAGATCATGGAGATAATTAAAATGA
TAACCATCTCGCAAATAAATAAGTATTTTACTGTTTTCGTAACAGTTTTGTAATAAAAAAACCTATAAAT
ATTCCGGATTATTCATACCGTCCCACCATCGGGCGCGGAAGATGAGACCAGACCAATAAAAAACGCCCGG
CGGCAACCGAGCGTTCTGAACAAATCCAGATGGAGTTCTGAGGTCATTACTGGATCTATCAACAGGAGTC
CAAGCGAGCTCGATATCAAATTACGCCCCGCCCTGCCACTCATCGCAGTACTGTTGTAATTCATTAAGCA
TTCTGCCGACATGGAAGCCATCACAAACGGCATGATGAACCTGAATCGCCAGCGGCATCAGCACCTTGTC
GCCTTGCGTATAATATTTGCCCATGGTGAAAACGGGGGCGAAGAAGTTGTCCATATTGGCCACGTTTAAA
TCAAAACTGGTGAAACTCACCCAGGGATTGGCTGAAACGAAAAACATATTCTCAATAAACCCTTTAGGGA
AATAGGCCAGGTTTTCACCGTAACACGCCACATCTTGCGAATATATGTGTAGAAACTGCCGGAAATCGTC
GTGGTATTCACTCCAGAGCGATGAAAACGTTTCAGTTTGCTCATGGAAAACGGTGTAACAAGGGTGAACA
CTATCCCATATCACCAGCTCACCGTCTTTCATTGCCATACGAAATTCCGGATGAGCATTCATCAGGCGGG
CAAGAATGTGAATAAAGGCCGGATAAAACTTGTGCTTATTTTTCTTTACGGTCTTTAAAAAGGCCGTAAT
ATCCAGCTGAACGGTCTGGTTATAGGTACATTGAGCAACTGACTGAAATGCCTCAAAATGTTCTTTACGA
TGCCATTGGGATATATCAACGGTGGTATATCCAGTGATTTTTTTCTCCATTTTAGCTTCCTTAGCTCCTG
AAAATCTCGATAACTCAAAAAATACGCCCGGTAGTGATCTTATTTCATTATGGTGAAAGTTGGAACCTCT
TACGTGCCCGATCAATCATGACCAAAATCCCTTAACGTGAGTTTTCGTTCCACTGAGCGTCAGACCCCGT
AGAAAAGATCAAAGGATCTTCTTGAGATCCTTTTTTTCTGCGCGTAATCTGCTGCTTGCAAACAAAAAAA
CCACCGCTACCAGCGGTGGTTTGTTTGCCGGATCAAGAGCTACCAACTCTTTTTCCGAAGGTAACTGGCT
TCAGCAGAGCGCAGATACCAAATACTGTTCTTCTAGTGTAGCCGTAGTTAGGCCACCACTTCAAGAACTC
TGTAGCACCGCCTACATACCTCGCTCTGCTAATCCTGTTACCAGTGGCTGCTGCCAGTGGCGATAAGTCG
TGTCTTACCGGGTTGGACTCAAGACGATAGTTACCGGATAAGGCGCAGCGGTCGGGCTGAACGGGGGGTT
CGTGCACACAGCCCAGCTTGGAGCGAACGACCTACACCGAACTGAGATACCTACAGCGTGAGCTATGAGA
AAGCGCCACGCTTCCCGAAGGGAGAAAGGCGGACAGGTATCCGGTAAGCGGCAGGGTCGGAACAGGAGAG
CGCACGAGGGAGCTTCCAGGGGGAAACGCCTGGTATCTTTATAGTCCTGTCGGGTTTCGCCACCTCTGAC
TTGAGCGTCGATTTTTGTGATGCTCGTCAGGGGGGCGGAGCCTATGGAAAAACGCCAGCAACGCGGCCTT
TTTACGGTTCCTGGCCTTTTGCTGGCCTTTTGCTCACATGTTCTTTCCTGCGTTATCCCCTGATTCTGTG
GATAACCGTAG
